>Addgene plasmid #29632 | GST-TEV-FUS-1-413aa | addgene partial sequence | sequence record 35078 | 29632 with T7-term
AGCTGCGCTAGTAGACGAGTCCATGTGCTGGCGTTCAAATTTCGCAGCAGCGGTTTCTTTACCAGACTCG
AGGGTACCGACGTCAGCGATCGCGTGGCCGGCCGATATCCAATTGAGATCTGCCATATGTATATCTCCTT
CTTATACTTAACTAATATACTAAGATGGGGAATTGTTATCCGCTCACAATTCCCCTATAGTGAGTCGTAT
TAATTTCGATTATGCGGCCGTGTACAATACGATTACTTTCTGTTCGACTTAAGCATTATGCGGCCGCAAG
CTTGTCGACCTGCAGGCGCGCCGAGCTCGAATTCGGATCATCAACCACTTTGTACAAGAAAGCTGGGTCT
CCACTGGGAAATCCTCCTCGGCCACCACCACCACTGCCACCACCTCCATAGCCTCCACGGCCCATGGGTC
CTCCTCGCCCTCGGCCTCCACGACCATTGCCACCACCCCGATTAAAGTCTGCCCGGCGAGTAGCAAATGA
GACCTTGATAGGATTTCCGGAGAATTCTTTACCATCAAACCAGTCAATAGCTGCTTTAGCTGAAGGTGGG
TCATCAAAAGAGACCGTTGCCTCTCCCTTCAGCTTGCCAGTTTCCCTGTCTGTGTACAAATTAATCATGG
GCTGTCCCGTTTTCTTGTTTGTCTTAATAATACCAATCTGCTTGAAGTAATCAGCCACAGACTCAATTGT
AACATTCTCACCCAGGCCTTGCACAAAGATGGTGTTGTTGTCTGAATTATCCTGTTCGGAGTCATGACGT
GATCCTTGGTCCCGAGGGCCACCAAATTTATTGAAGCCACCACGGTCACTTCCGCCCATGCCACCTCTGC
CTCCACGGCCACCTCCACGACCTCTGGGTTCATAGCCACCACTGCTGCGGTTGTAA
