>Addgene plasmid #29632 | GST-TEV-FUS-1-413aa | addgene partial sequence | sequence record 35079 | 29632 with pGEX-5
TCGGATCTGGCTAGCGAGAATCTTTATTTTCAGGGATCATCAACAAGTTTGTACAAAAAAGCAGGCTTCG
AAGGAGATAACAAAATGGCCTCAAACGATTATACCCAACAAGCAACCCAAAGCTATGGGGCCTACCCCAC
CCAGCCCGGGCAGGGCTATTCCCAGCAGAGCAGTCAGCCCTACGGACAGCAGAGTTACAGTGGTTATAGC
CAGTCCACGGACACTTCAGGCTATGGCCAGAGCAGCTATTCTTCTTATGGCCAGAGCCAGAACACAGGCT
ATGGAACTCAGTCAACTCCCCAGGGATATGGCTCGACTGGCGGCTATGGCAGTAGCCAGAGCTCCCAATC
GTCTTACGGGCAGCAGTCCTCCTATCCTGGCTATGGCCAGCAGCCAGCTCCCAGCAGCACCTCGGGAAGT
TACGGTAGCAGTTCTCAGAGCAGCAGCTATGGGCAGCCCCAGAGTGGGAGCTACAGCCAGCAGCCTAGCT
ATGGTGGACAGCAGCAAAGCTATGGACAGCAGCAAAGCTATAATCCCCCTCAGGGCTATGGACAGCAGAA
CCAGTACAACAGCAGCAGTGGTGGTGGAGGTGGAGGTGGAGGTGGAGGTAACTATGGCCAAGATCAATCC
TCCATGAGTAGTGGTGGTGGCAGTGGTGGCGGTTATGGCAATCAAGACCAGAGTGGTGGAGGTGGCAGCG
GTGGCTATGGACAGCAGGACCGTGGAGGCCGCGGCAGGGGTGGCAGTGGTGGCGGCGGCGGCGGCGGCGG
TGGTGGTTACAACCGCAGCAGTGGTGGCTATGAACCC
