[The description below was written by a language model from this plasmid's Addgene catalogue record.]
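Description:
GST-TEV-FUS-1-413aa is a bacterial expression plasmid built on a pDuet backbone for producing a truncated form of the human RNA-binding protein FUS (also known as TLS, fused in sarcoma / translocated in liposarcoma) in E. coli. It is selected with ampicillin. The record lists the copy number as unknown and does not state the origin of replication or the promoter driving expression. No feature table is provided, so these regulatory details cannot be confirmed from the available information.

The insert, about 1.27 kb and introduced by restriction enzyme cloning, encodes FUS amino acids 1–413, a C-terminally truncated fragment of the full-length protein. It is fused at its N terminus to glutathione S-transferase (GST), followed by a TEV protease recognition site. GST allows affinity capture of the fusion on glutathione resin and commonly helps keep aggregation-prone partners soluble. The TEV site lets the tag be cleaved off to release the FUS fragment, which can also serve as a controlled trigger for studying the behaviour of the untagged protein.

The associated publication concerns the molecular determinants and genetic modifiers of aggregation and toxicity of FUS/TLS, a protein linked to amyotrophic lateral sclerosis. This points to use as one of a set of deletion constructs for purifying recombinant FUS fragments and mapping which regions of the protein contribute to its aggregation in vitro. The record does not describe the specific assays.
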