Addgene plasmid #29632: GST-TEV-FUS-1-413aa
Depositing lab: Aaron Gitler. Depositing organization: University of Pennsylvania. Publication: Molecular determinants and genetic modifiers of aggregation and toxicity for the ALS disease protein FUS/TLS. Sun Z, Diaz Z, Fang X, Hart MP, Chesi A, Shorter J, Gitler AD. PLoS Biol. 2011 Apr;9(4):e1000614. doi: 10.1371/journal.pbio.1000614. Epub 2011 Apr 26. PubMed 21541367.
Backbone
  Vector backbone: pDuet
  Vector type: Bacterial Expression
Growth in bacteria
  Bacterial resistance: Ampicillin, 100 μg/mL
  Growth temperature: 37°C
  Growth strain: DH5alpha
  Copy number: Unknown
Gene/Insert
  Gene/Insert name: FUS-1-413aa (alt names: TLS; fused in sarcoma; translocated in liposarcoma)
  Species: H. sapiens (human)
  Insert size (bp): 1266
  Mutation: Contains FUS aa# 1-413
  Entrez Gene: FUS (a.k.a. ALS6, ETM4, FUS1, HNRNPP2, POMP75, TLS, altFUS)
  Tag / fusion protein: GST (N terminal on insert); TEV (N terminal on insert)
  Cloning method: Restriction Enzyme
  Sequencing primers: 5′ n/a
Terms and licenses: Academic/Nonprofit Terms; Industry Terms: Not Available to Industry
How to cite: GST-TEV-FUS-1-413aa was a gift from Aaron Gitler (Addgene plasmid # 29632 ; http://n2t.net/addgene:29632 ; RRID:Addgene_29632)
